Addgene plasmid #35030: pShuttle-FEN1deltaP
Depositing lab: Sheila Stewart. Depositing organization: Washington University in Saint Louis. Publication: FEN1 ensures telomere stability by facilitating replication fork re-initiation. Saharia A, Teasley DC, Duxin JP, Dao B, Chiappinelli KB, Stewart SA. J Biol Chem. 2010 Aug 27;285(35):27057-66. Epub 2010 Jun 15. 10.1074/jbc.M110.112276 PubMed 20551483.
Backbone
  Vector backbone: pShuttle
  Backbone manufacturer: Stratgene
  Backbone size w/o insert (bp): 7500
  Total vector size (bp): 9000
  Vector type: Mammalian Expression, Adenoviral
Growth in bacteria
  Bacterial resistance: Kanamycin, 50 μg/mL
  Growth temperature: 37°C
  Growth strain: XL10 Gold
  Copy number: High Copy
Gene/Insert
  Gene/Insert name: FEN1DELTAP
  Species: H. sapiens (human)
  Insert size (bp): 1500
  Mutation: 8 AMINO ACID DELETION OF P BOX (amino acids 337–344)
  Entrez Gene: FEN1 (a.k.a. FEN-1, MF1, RAD2)
  Promoter: CMV
  Tag / fusion protein: Flag (N terminal on insert)
  Cloning method: Restriction Enzyme; 5′ cloning site EcoRV (destroyed during cloning); 3′ cloning site EcoRV (destroyed during cloning)
  Sequencing primers: 5′ GGTctatataagcagagctg; 3′ CTGatcataatcagccataccac
Terms and licenses: Academic/Nonprofit Terms; Industry Terms: Not Available to Industry
How to cite: pShuttle-FEN1deltaP was a gift from Sheila Stewart (Addgene plasmid # 35030 ; http://n2t.net/addgene:35030 ; RRID:Addgene_35030)
