[The description below was written by a language model from this plasmid's Addgene catalogue record.]
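Description:
pShuttle-FEN1deltaP is an adenoviral shuttle plasmid built on the commercial pShuttle backbone (about 7.5 kb), giving a total size of roughly 9 kb with its insert. It is classed as both a mammalian expression and an adenoviral vector. It is maintained in E. coli as a high-copy plasmid under kanamycin selection. Shuttle vectors of this type are generally used as transfer plasmids: the expression cassette is moved by recombination into a larger adenoviral genome plasmid, which is then used to produce recombinant adenovirus for transducing mammalian cells. No feature table is provided, so the origin of replication, polyadenylation signal and adenoviral homology arms are not itemised in the record.

The payload is an approximately 1.5 kb insert encoding a mutant of human FEN1 (flap endonuclease 1, also known as FEN-1, MF1 or RAD2), expressed from a CMV promoter and carrying an N-terminal Flag epitope tag for detection or immunoprecipitation. The "deltaP" mutation is an eight-amino-acid deletion of the P box, residues 337–344. In general knowledge this region corresponds to the PCNA-interaction motif of FEN1, although the record itself does not state the functional consequence of the deletion. The insert was placed by restriction cloning into an EcoRV site, which was destroyed at both junctions.

The associated publication concerns the role of FEN1 in telomere stability through replication fork re-initiation. This suggests the construct serves to express a defined FEN1 mutant in human cells, probably alongside wild-type and other mutant versions, to test which FEN1 domains that function requires.
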