>Addgene plasmid #35030 | pShuttle-FEN1deltaP | addgene partial sequence | sequence record 52031 | CMV-F 5'-CGCAAATGGGCGGTAGGCGTG-3'
TGGTTTAGTGAACCGTCAGATCCGCTAGAGATCTGGTACCGTCGACGCGGCCGCTCGAGCCTAAGCTTCT
AGATAAGATCGCGTATGGACTACAAAGACCATGACGGTGATTATAAAGATCATGACATCGATTACAAGGA
TGACGATGACTTAATTAAAGGAATTCAAGGCCTGGCCAAACTAATTGCTGATGTGGCCCCCAGTGCCATC
CGGGAGAATGACATCAAGAGCTACTTTGGCCGTAAGGTGGCCATTGATGCCTCTATGAGCATTTATCAGT
TCCTGATTGCTGTTCGCCAGGGTGGGGATGTGCTGCAGAATGAGGAGGGTGAGACCACCAGCCACCTGAT
GGGCATGTTCTACCGCACCATTCGCATGATGGAGAACGGCATCAAGCCCGTGTATGTCTTTGATGGCAAG
CCGCCACAGCTCAAGTCAGGCGAGCTGGCCAAACGCAGTGAGCGGCGGGCTGAGGCAGAGAAGCAGCTGC
AGCAGGCTCAGGCTGCTGGGGCCGAGCAGGAGGTGGAAAAATTCACTAAGCGGCTGGTGAAGGTCACTAA
GCAGCACAATGATGAGTGCAAACATCTGCTGAGCCTCATGGGCATCCCTTATCTTGATGCACCCAGTGAG
GCAGAGGCCAGCTGTGCTGCCCTGGTGAAGGCTGGCAAAGTCTATGCTGCGGCTACCGAGGACATGGACT
GCCTCACCTTCGGCAGCCCTGTGCTAATGCGACACCTGACTGCCAGTGAAGCCAAAAAGCTGCCAATCCA
GGAATTCCACCTGAGCCGGATTCTGCAGGAGCTGGGCCTGAACCAGGAACAGTTTGTGGATCTGTGCATC
CTGCTAGGCAGTGACTACTGTGAGA
