>Addgene plasmid #35030 | pShuttle-FEN1deltaP | addgene partial sequence | sequence record 52958 | SV40pA-R
TTAACAACAACAATTGCATTCATTTTATGTTTCAGGTTCAGGGGGAGGTGTGGGAGGTTTTTTAAAGCAA
GTAAAACCTCTACAAATGTGGTATGGCTGATTATGATCAGTTATCTAGATCCGGTGGATCGGATAAACTT
ATTATTTTCCCCTTTTAAACTTCCCTGCTGCCCCAGTCTTTGCCTTCTTCTTAGTGGATCCCTTGGGTTC
TGGCTCCTTGCGCTTAGCTGAAGAGAGTGAGCCGGTCACCTTGGTGCTGCCTTGGCGGCTCTTACTCAGC
CTCTTGACCCCACTGCGGATTCGCTCCTCAGAGAACTGCTTTTCACCACACATGAACTTGATCAGCTCTT
CTTCATTTGGCTCGCTCCACTTCAGCTCCACAGACTCTGGGTCCAGCACCTCAGGTTCCAAGAAGAGCTG
GTGAGCCTCCTTGTGGAGCCAATTTTCTGGCACAGGGTACTTGTTGGGGTCAAGTCGCCGCACGATCTCC
TCGATGCTCTTGTGCTTCTGGATGAGGTCCACAGCCCGCTTGGGCCCAATACCCCGGATACTCTCACAGT
AGTCACTGCCTAGCAGGATGCACAGATCCACAAACTGTTCCTGGTTCAGGCCCAGCTCCTGCAGAATCCG
GCTCAGGTGGAATTCCTGGATTGGCAGCTTTTTGGCTTCACTGGCAGTCAGGTGTCGCATTAGCACAGGG
CTGCCGAAGGTGAGGCAGTCCATGTCCTCGGTAGCCGCAGCATAGACTTTGCCAGCCTTCACCAGGGCAG
CACAGCTGGCCTCTGCCTCACTGGGTGCATCAAGATAAGGGATGCCCATGAGGCTCAGCAGATGTTTGCA
CTCATCATTGTGCTGCTTAGTGAC
